Addgene plasmid #100370: pCMV_mEm_4GS_LF82_697
Purpose: Mammalian expression of E. coli LF82_697 CDS fused to mEmerald
Depositing lab: Alan Huett. Depositing organization: University of Nottingham. Publication: A multi-phenotypic imaging screen to identify bacterial effectors by exogenous expression in a HeLa cell line. Collins A, Huett A. Sci Data. 2018 May 15;5:180081. doi: 10.1038/sdata.2018.81. PubMed 29762554.
Backbone
  Vector backbone: pCMV
  Backbone size w/o insert (bp): 4502
  Vector type: Mammalian Expression
Growth in bacteria
  Bacterial resistance: Ampicillin, 100 μg/mL
  Growth temperature: 37°C
  Growth strain: XL1 Blue
  Copy number: High Copy
Gene/Insert
  Gene/Insert name: LF82_697
  Insert size (bp): 891
  Promoter: CMV
  Tag / fusion protein: mEmerald (N terminal on backbone)
  Cloning method: Ligation Independent Cloning
  Sequencing primers: 5′ ACTTCTGCTCTAAAAGCTGCGG; 3′ CACTGCATTCTAGTTGTGGTTTGTC
Terms and licenses: Academic/Nonprofit Terms; Industry Terms: Not Available to Industry
How to cite: pCMV_mEm_4GS_LF82_697 was a gift from Alan Huett (Addgene plasmid # 100370 ; http://n2t.net/addgene:100370 ; RRID:Addgene_100370)
