[The description below was written by a language model from this plasmid's Addgene catalogue record and pLannotate feature annotations shown in this document.]
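Description:
pCMV_mEm_4GS_LF82_697 is a mammalian expression plasmid built on a pCMV backbone (4,502 bp without insert; 5,393 bp in the sequenced record) that produces an Escherichia coli LF82 protein as a fluorescent fusion in cultured mammalian cells. It is propagated in E. coli as a high-copy plasmid through a ColE1/pUC-type origin and is selected with ampicillin via the β-lactamase gene and its native promoter. Short remnants of pUC/pBR322-derived sequence (lac promoter and operator, CAP site, and fragments of lacZα, lacI, rop and bom) are also annotated but are backbone leftovers rather than functional parts of the expression unit. No mammalian selection marker is annotated, which fits transient transfection use.

The expression cassette consists of the human cytomegalovirus immediate-early enhancer and promoter, followed by a modified SV40 intron with splice donor and acceptor sites that aids transcript processing, then the mEmerald coding sequence, a rapidly maturing monomeric green fluorescent protein. The 891 bp LF82_697 coding sequence was inserted by ligation-independent cloning downstream of mEmerald, so the tag sits at the N terminus of the bacterial protein; the "4GS" in the name suggests a glycine-serine linker between the two, although the record does not describe it. The insert itself is not annotated in the feature table but corresponds to the unannotated interval between mEmerald and the SV40 polyadenylation signal that terminates the transcript. The function of LF82_697 is not stated. The associated publication describes a multi-phenotypic imaging screen in HeLa cells that identifies candidate bacterial effectors by exogenous expression, with the mEmerald tag reporting expression and subcellular localisation.
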