Features (pLannotate 1.2.2; 16 found; start..end, strand, type, name):
      8..28      -  misc_feature   MCS (fragment): pUC18/19 multiple cloning site
     27..330     +  enhancer       CMV enhancer: human cytomegalovirus immediate early enhancer
    331..534     +  promoter       CMV promoter: human cytomegalovirus (CMV) immediate early promoter
    672..768     +  intron         SV40 intron: modified SV40 intron with splice donor and acceptor sites
    829..1545    +  CDS            mEmerald: mEmerald is a basic (constitutively fluorescent) green fluorescent protein published in 1998, derived from Aequorea victoria. It is reported to be a very rapidly-maturing monomer with moderate acid sensitivity.
   2532..2666    -  polyA_signal   SV40 poly(A) signal: SV40 polyadenylation signal
   2801..2817    -  protein_bind   lac operator: The lac repressor binds to the lac operator to inhibit transcription in E. coli. This inhibition can be relieved by adding lactose or isopropyl-β-D-thiogalactopyranoside (IPTG). lac repressor encoded by lacI
   2825..2855    -  promoter       lac promoter: promoter for the E. coli lac operon
   2870..2891    -  protein_bind   CAP binding site: CAP binding activates transcription in the presence of cAMP. E. coli catabolite activator protein
   2904..2996    -  CDS            lacI (fragment): lac repressor; lacI; The lac repressor binds to the lac operator to inhibit transcription in E. coli. This inhibition can be relieved by adding lactose or isopropyl-β-D-thiogalactopyranoside (IPTG).
   3179..3767    -  rep_origin     ori: high-copy-number ColE1/pMB1/pBR322/pUC origin of replication
   3938..4798    -  CDS            AmpR: β-lactamase; bla; confers resistance to ampicillin, carbenicillin, and related antibiotics
   4799..4903    -  promoter       AmpR promoter: bla
   4998..5033    +  CDS            rop (fragment): Rop protein, which maintains plasmids at low copy number; rop
   5135..5234    +  misc_feature   bom (fragment): basis of mobility region from pBR322
   5240..2       -  CDS            lacZα (fragment) (across the origin): LacZα fragment of β-galactosidase; lacZ fragment
>Addgene plasmid #100370 | pCMV_mEm_4GS_LF82_697 | addgene full sequence | sequence record 209655 | Addgene NGS Result
GAGTTCGAGCTTGCATGCCTGCAGGTCGTTACATAACTTACGGTAAATGGCCCGCCTGGCTGACCGCCCA
ACGACCCCCGCCCATTGACGTCAATAATGACGTATGTTCCCATAGTAACGCCAATAGGGACTTTCCATTG
ACGTCAATGGGTGGAGTATTTACGGTAAACTGCCCACTTGGCAGTACATCAAGTGTATCATATGCCAAGT
ACGCCCCCTATTGACGTCAATGACGGTAAATGGCCCGCCTGGCATTATGCCCAGTACATGACCTTATGGG
ACTTTCCTACTTGGCAGTACATCTACGTATTAGTCATCGCTATTACCATGGTGATGCGGTTTTGGCAGTA
CATCAATGGGCGTGGATAGCGGTTTGACTCACGGGGATTTCCAAGTCTCCACCCCATTGACGTCAATGGG
AGTTTGTTTTGGCACCAAAATCAACGGGACTTTCCAAAATGTCGTAACAACTCCGCCCCATTGACGCAAA
TGGGCGGTAGGCGTGTACGGTGGGAGGTCTATATAAGCAGAGCTCGTTTAGTGAACCGTCAGATCGCCTG
GAGACGCCATCCACGCTGTTTTGACCTCCATAGAAGACACCGGGACCGATCCAGCCTCCGGACTCTAGAG
GATCCGGTACTAGAGGAACTGAAAAACCAGAAAGTTAACTGGTAAGTTTAGTCTTTTTGTCTTTTATTTC
AGGTCCCGGATCCGGTGGTGGTGCAAATCAAAGAACTGCTCCTCAGTGGATGTTGCCTTTACTTCTAGGC
CTGTACGGAAGTGTTACTTCTGCTCTAAAAGCTGCGGAATTGTACCCGCGGGCCCACCATGGTGAGCAAG
GGCGAGGAGCTGTTCACCGGGGTGGTGCCCATCCTGGTCGAGCTGGACGGCGACGTAAACGGCCACAAGT
TCAGCGTGTCCGGCGAGGGCGAGGGCGATGCCACCTACGGCAAGCTGACCCTGAAGTTCATCTGCACCAC
CGGCAAGCTGCCCGTGCCCTGGCCCACCCTCGTGACCACCTTGACCTACGGCGTGCAGTGCTTCGCCCGC
TACCCCGACCACATGAAGCAGCACGACTTCTTCAAGTCCGCCATGCCCGAAGGCTACGTCCAGGAGCGCA
CCATCTTCTTCAAGGACGACGGCAACTACAAGACCCGCGCCGAGGTGAAGTTCGAGGGCGACACCCTGGT
GAACCGCATCGAGCTGAAGGGCATCGACTTCAAGGAGGACGGCAACATCCTGGGGCACAAGCTGGAGTAC
AACTACAACAGCCACAAGGTCTATATCACCGCCGACAAGCAGAAGAACGGCATCAAGGTGAACTTCAAGA
CCCGCCACAACATCGAGGACGGCAGCGTGCAGCTCGCCGACCACTACCAGCAGAACACCCCCATCGGCGA
CGGCCCCGTGCTGCTGCCCGACAACCACTACCTGAGCACCCAGTCCAAGCTGAGCAAAGACCCCAACGAG
AAGCGCGATCACATGGTCCTGCTGGAGTTCGTGACCGCCGCCGGGATCACTCTCGGCATGGACGAGCTGT
ACAAGCGAATTGGTGGAGGGGGCGGTTCCGGTGGCGGAGGTTCCCGAATTCGTCGACGGAGATCTGATAT
GTCGAAATTAAGTAAGCAGCTGGTTACGCTGGCAAGACAGGGAGGTGGTGGGTTCAAGACTATCGCAGAT
CGTTCAAAGATTGCCTCTCGTGTAGCGGAGCGAATAGTTAAATTAAATATTCAGATCCGGGATGTGAAGC
ATATAAAAACCAATCATATTGAGCTGTATGTCAAGAGTCGCCAGGCCGAAGGGATATCTAAAAGAACAAT
GCAGAATGAGATGGCCGCAATCAGAAATATGCTGACTGTTGCTGGTCGAACAAAACTTGCCGATCCTAAT
CATGAAAAATTAAGTAATTCAGCTCTCGGATTAGCAGATGCCAGTCGTGACGGTACTAAAGTCGCAATTA
ATAGCGAACGCTATCTCGCAGCGTTCGCTTATTCAGAGAAACAAGACGTTGGCGTAGCAGCTGCAATGCA
GGTTGCTCGTTGTTTTGGCCTGAGGACAGAAGAAGCGGTGCAATCTGTGAAATCATTAAAAACCTGGCAA
CGTGCATTATCGCGTGGTGATGATCGTGTCAGGATCGTATTTGGTACAAAAGGAGGACGGCCAAGAGATA
CGACGGTTATAGAGCGCGATAAAATGCTAAGTGCTGTTAATCATGCTTTGAAAATCGCTGCCGAACAGAA
TGGTAAGTTGGTTGATAAACCGGATCTGAAATCAGCGATTGATCGCTATCGAAATATTGTCAGAGATGCG
GGATTAGTGGGGAAATATGCGCCTCATAGTCTGCGATATGCCTGGGCAGGTGAAGCAATGGAATATCATA
AAAGTAAAGGTATGAGTGACGATGAGGCAAAAGCAATGGTGTCTATGGATCTGGGACATGGTGATGGTCG
AGGACGTTATATTGAGCGTGTCTATAATAAATCTGATATCGAGGAATGAATCGGTACCCTCGAGAAGCTT
GCGGCCGCGGGGATCCAGACATGATAAGATACATTGATGAGTTTGGACAAACCACAACTAGAATGCAGTG
AAAAAAATGCTTTATTTGTGAAATTTGTGATGCTATTGCTTTATTTGTAACCATTATAAGCTGCAATAAA
CAAGTTAACAACAACAATTGCATTCATTTTATGTTTCAGGTTCAGGGGGAGGTGTGGGAGGTTTTTTCGG
ATCCTCTAGAGTCGATCTGCAGGCATGCTAGCTTGGCGTAATCATGGTCATAGCTGTTTCCTGTGTGAAA
TTGTTATCCGCTCACAATTCCACACAACATACGAGCCGGAAGCATAAAGTGTAAAGCCTGGGGTGCCTAA
TGAGTGAGCTAACTCACATTAATTGCGTTGCGCTCACTGCCCGCTTTCCAGTCGGGAAACCTGTCGTGCC
AGCTGCATTAATGAATCGGCCAACGCGCGGGGAGAGGCGGTTTGCGTATTGGGCGCTCTTCCGCTTCCTC
GCTCACTGACTCGCTGCGCTCGGTCGTTCGGCTGCGGCGAGCGGTATCAGCTCACTCAAAGGCGGTAATA
CGGTTATCCACAGAATCAGGGGATAACGCAGGAAAGAACATGTGAGCAAAAGGCCAGCAAAAGGCCAGGA
ACCGTAAAAAGGCCGCGTTGCTGGCGTTTTTCCATAGGCTCCGCCCCCCTGACGAGCATCACAAAAATCG
ACGCTCAAGTCAGAGGTGGCGAAACCCGACAGGACTATAAAGATACCAGGCGTTTCCCCCTGGAAGCTCC
CTCGTGCGCTCTCCTGTTCCGACCCTGCCGCTTACCGGATACCTGTCCGCCTTTCTCCCTTCGGGAAGCG
TGGCGCTTTCTCATAGCTCACGCTGTAGGTATCTCAGTTCGGTGTAGGTCGTTCGCTCCAAGCTGGGCTG
TGTGCACGAACCCCCCGTTCAGCCCGACCGCTGCGCCTTATCCGGTAACTATCGTCTTGAGTCCAACCCG
GTAAGACACGACTTATCGCCACTGGCAGCAGCCACTGGTAACAGGATTAGCAGAGCGAGGTATGTAGGCG
GTGCTACAGAGTTCTTGAAGTGGTGGCCTAACTACGGCTACACTAGAAGAACAGTATTTGGTATCTGCGC
TCTGCTGAAGCCAGTTACCTTCGGAAAAAGAGTTGGTAGCTCTTGATCCGGCAAACAAACCACCGCTGGT
AGCGGTGGTTTTTTTGTTTGCAAGCAGCAGATTACGCGCAGAAAAAAAGGATCTCAAGAAGATCCTTTGA
TCTTTTCTACGGGGTCTGACGCTCAGTGGAACGAAAACTCACGTTAAGGGATTTTGGTCATGAGATTATC
AAAAAGGATCTTCACCTAGATCCTTTTAAATTAAAAATGAAGTTTTAAATCAATCTAAAGTATATATGAG
TAAACTTGGTCTGACAGTTACCAATGCTTAATCAGTGAGGCACCTATCTCAGCGATCTGTCTATTTCGTT
CATCCATAGTTGCCTGACTCCCCGTCGTGTAGATAACTACGATACGGGAGGGCTTACCATCTGGCCCCAG
TGCTGCAATGATACCGCGAGACCCACGCTCACCGGCTCCAGATTTATCAGCAATAAACCAGCCAGCCGGA
AGGGCCGAGCGCAGAAGTGGTCCTGCAACTTTATCCGCCTCCATCCAGTCTATTAATTGTTGCCGGGAAG
CTAGAGTAAGTAGTTCGCCAGTTAATAGTTTGCGCAACGTTGTTGCCATTGCTACAGGCATCGTGGTGTC
ACGCTCGTCGTTTGGTATGGCTTCATTCAGCTCCGGTTCCCAACGATCAAGGCGAGTTACATGATCCCCC
ATGTTGTGCAAAAAAGCGGTTAGCTCCTTCGGTCCTCCGATCGTTGTCAGAAGTAAGTTGGCCGCAGTGT
TATCACTCATGGTTATGGCAGCACTGCATAATTCTCTTACTGTCATGCCATCCGTAAGATGCTTTTCTGT
GACTGGTGAGTACTCAACCAAGTCATTCTGAGAATAGTGTATGCGGCGACCGAGTTGCTCTTGCCCGGCG
TCAATACGGGATAATACCGCGCCACATAGCAGAACTTTAAAAGTGCTCATCATTGGAAAACGTTCTTCGG
GGCGAAAACTCTCAAGGATCTTACCGCTGTTGAGATCCAGTTCGATGTAACCCACTCGTGCACCCAACTG
ATCTTCAGCATCTTTTACTTTCACCAGCGTTTCTGGGTGAGCAAAAACAGGAAGGCAAAATGCCGCAAAA
AAGGGAATAAGGGCGACACGGAAATGTTGAATACTCATACTCTTCCTTTTTCAATATTATTGAAGCATTT
ATCAGGGTTATTGTCTCATGAGCGGATACATATTTGAATGTATTTAGAAAAATAAACAAATAGGGGTTCC
GCGCACATTTCCCCGAAAAGTGCCACCTGACGTCTAAGAAACCATTATTATCATGACATTAACCTATAAA
AATAGGCGTATCACGAGGCCCTTTCGTCTCGCGCGTTTCGGTGATGACGGTGAAAACCTCTGACACATGC
AGCTCCCGGAGACGGTCACAGCTTGTCTGTAAGCGGATGCCGGGAGCAGACAAGCCCGTCAGGGCGCGTC
AGCGGGTGTTGGCGGGTGTCGGGGCTGGCTTAACTATGCGGCATCAGAGCAGATTGTACTGAGAGTGCAC
CATATGCGGTGTGAAATACCGCACAGATGCGTAAGGAGAAAATACCGCATCAGGCGCCATTCGCCATTCA
GGCTGCGCAACTGTTGGGAAGGGCGATCGGTGCGGGCCTCTTCGCTATTACGCCAGCTGGCGAAAGGGGG
ATGTGCTGCAAGGCGATTAAGTTGGGTAACGCCAGGGTTTTCCCAGTCACGACGTTGTAAAACGACGGCC
AGT
