>Addgene plasmid #100370 | pCMV_mEm_4GS_LF82_697 | depositor partial sequence | sequence record 183695 | Sequence across LF82 gene insert region
TGGAGGGGGCGGTTCCGGTGGCGGAGGTTCCCGAATTCGTCGACGGAGATCTGATATGTCGAAATTAAGT
AAGCAGCTGGTTACGCTGGCAAGACAGGGAGGTGGTGGGTTCAAGACTATCGCAGATCGTTCAAAGATTG
CCTCTCGTGTAGCGGAGCGAATAGTTAAATTAAATATTCAGATCCGGGATGTGAAGCATATAAAAACCAA
TCATATTGAGCTGTATGTCAAGAGTCGCCAGGCCGAAGGGATATCTAAAAGAACAATGCAGAATGAGATG
GCCGCAATCAGAAATATGCTGACTGTTGCTGGTCGAACAAAACTTGCCGATCCTAATCATGAAAAATTAA
GTAATTCAGCTCTCGGATTAGCAGATGCCAGTCGTGACGGTACTAAAGTCGCAATTAATAGCGAACGCTA
TCTCGCAGCGTTCGCTTATTCAGAGAAACAAGACGTTGGCGTAGCAGCTGCAATGCAGGTTGCTCGTTGT
TTTGGCCTGAGGACAGAAGAAGCGGTGCAATCTGTGAAATCATTAAAAACCTGGCAACGTGCATTATCGC
GTGGTGATGATCGTGTCAGGATCGTATTTGGTACAAAAGGAGGACGGCCAAGAGATACGACGGTTATAGA
GCGCGATAAAATGCTAAGTGCTGTTAATCATGCTTTGAAAATCGCTGCCGAACAGAATGGTAAGTTGGTT
GATAAACCGGATCTGAAATCAGCGATTGATCGCTATCGAAATATTGTCAGAGATGCGGGATTAGTGGGGA
AATATGCGCCTCATAGTCTGCGATATGCCTGGGCAGGTGAAGCAATGGAATATCATAAAAGTAAAGGTAT
GAGTGACGATGAGGCAAAAGCAATGGTG
